LOCUS       Exported 7486 bp ds-DNA circular SYN 13-MAY-2021
DEFINITION  CRISPR donor plasmid to tag human transcription factor TCF15 with
            GFP.
ACCESSION   .
VERSION     .
KEYWORDS    pTCF15-donor
SOURCE      synthetic DNA construct
  ORGANISM  synthetic DNA construct
REFERENCE   1 (bases 1 to 7486)
  TITLE     White lab ENCODE plasmids to tag human transcription factors with
            GFP
REFERENCE   2 (bases 1 to 7486)
  AUTHORS   .
  TITLE     Direct Submission
  JOURNAL   Exported May 13, 2021 from SnapGene Server 1.1.58
            http://www.snapgene.com
FEATURES             Location/Qualifiers
     source          1..7486
                     /organism="synthetic DNA construct"
                     /mol_type="other DNA"
     primer_bind     complement(34..50)
                     /label=M13 rev
                     /note="common sequencing primer, one of multiple similar
                     variants"
     primer_bind     complement(34..50)
                     /label=M13 Reverse
                     /note="In lacZ gene. Also called M13-rev"
     primer_bind     complement(47..69)
                     /label=M13/pUC Reverse
                     /note="In lacZ gene"
     protein_bind    58..74
                     /label=lac operator
                     /bound_moiety="lac repressor encoded by lacI"
                     /note="The lac repressor binds to the lac operator to
                     inhibit transcription in E. coli. This inhibition can be
                     relieved by adding lactose or
                     isopropyl-beta-D-thiogalactopyranoside (IPTG)."
     promoter        complement(82..112)
                     /label=lac promoter
                     /note="promoter for the E. coli lac operon"
     protein_bind    127..148
                     /label=CAP binding site
                     /bound_moiety="E. coli catabolite activator protein"
                     /note="CAP binding activates transcription in the presence
                     of cAMP."
     primer_bind     complement(265..282)
                     /label=L4440
                     /note="L4440 vector, forward primer"
     rep_origin      complement(436..1024)
                     /direction=LEFT
                     /label=ori
                     /note="high-copy-number ColE1/pMB1/pBR322/pUC origin of
                     replication"
     primer_bind     complement(516..535)
                     /label=pBR322ori-F
                     /note="pBR322 origin, forward primer"
     CDS             complement(1195..2055)
                     /codon_start=1
                     /gene="bla"
                     /product="beta-lactamase"
                     /label=AmpR
                     /note="confers resistance to ampicillin, carbenicillin, and
                     related antibiotics"
                     /translation="MSIQHFRVALIPFFAAFCLPVFAHPETLVKVKDAEDQLGARVGYI
                     ELDLNSGKILESFRPEERFPMMSTFKVLLCGAVLSRIDAGQEQLGRRIHYSQNDLVEYS
                     PVTEKHLTDGMTVRELCSAAITMSDNTAANLLLTTIGGPKELTAFLHNMGDHVTRLDRW
                     EPELNEAIPNDERDTTMPVAMATTLRKLLTGELLTLASRQQLIDWMEADKVAGPLLRSA
                     LPAGWFIADKSGAGERGSRGIIAALGPDGKPSRIVVIYTTGSQATMDERNRQIAEIGAS
                     LIKHW"
     primer_bind     1818..1837
                     /label=Amp-R
                     /note="Ampicillin resistance gene, reverse primer"
     promoter        complement(2056..2160)
                     /gene="bla"
                     /label=AmpR promoter
     primer_bind     2228..2246
                     /label=pBRforEco
                     /note="pBR322 vectors, upsteam of EcoRI site, forward
                     primer"
     primer_bind     complement(2284..2306)
                     /label=pGEX 3'
                     /note="pGEX vectors, reverse primer"
     primer_bind     2406..2425
                     /label=pRS-marker
                     /note="pRS vectors, use to sequence yeast selectable
                     marker"
     primer_bind     2619..2641
                     /label=M13/pUC Forward
                     /note="In lacZ gene"
     primer_bind     2633..2650
                     /label=M13 Forward
                     /note="In lacZ gene. Also called M13-F20 or M13 (-21)
                     Forward"
     primer_bind     2634..2650
                     /label=M13 fwd
                     /note="common sequencing primer, one of multiple similar
                     variants"
     CDS             3889..3909
                     /codon_start=1
                     /product="tobacco etch virus (TEV) protease recognition and
                     cleavage site"
                     /label=TEV site
                     /translation="ENLYFQG"
     CDS             3922..3966
                     /codon_start=1
                     /product="affinity and epitope tag derived from pancreatic
                     ribonuclease A"
                     /label=S-Tag
                     /translation="KETAAAKFERQHMDS"
     CDS             4006..4029
                     /codon_start=1
                     /product="recognition and cleavage site for human
                     rhinovirus 3C and PreScission proteases"
                     /label=HRV 3C site
                     /translation="LEVLFQGP"
     CDS             4057..4776
                     /codon_start=1
                     /product="the original enhanced GFP (Yang et al., 1996)"
                     /label=EGFP
                     /note="mammalian codon-optimized"
                     /translation="MVSKGEELFTGVVPILVELDGDVNGHKFSVSGEGEGDATYGKLTL
                     KFICTTGKLPVPWPTLVTTLTYGVQCFSRYPDHMKQHDFFKSAMPEGYVQERTIFFKDD
                     GNYKTRAEVKFEGDTLVNRIELKGIDFKEDGNILGHKLEYNYNSHNVYIMADKQKNGIK
                     VNFKIRHNIEDGSVQLADHYQQNTPIGDGPVLLPDNHYLSTQSALSKDPNEKRDHMVLK
                     EFVTAAGITLGMDELYK"
     primer_bind     complement(4102..4123)
                     /label=EGFP-N
                     /note="EGFP, reverse primer"
     primer_bind     complement(4363..4382)
                     /label=EXFP-R
                     /note="For distinguishing EGFP variants, reverse primer"
     misc_feature    4814..5399
                     /label=IRES2
                     /note="internal ribosome entry site (IRES) of the
                     encephalomyocarditis virus (EMCV)"
     primer_bind     complement(4980..4997)
                     /label=IRES reverse
                     /note="IRES internal ribosome entry site, reverse primer.
                     Also called pCDH-rev"
     primer_bind     5207..5226
                     /label=IRES-F
                     /note="IRES internal ribosome entry site, forward primer"
     CDS             5481..6284
                     /codon_start=1
                     /gene="aph(3')-II (or nptII)"
                     /product="aminoglycoside phosphotransferase from Tn5"
                     /label=NeoR/KanR
                     /note="confers resistance to neomycin, kanamycin, and G418
                     (Geneticin(R))"
                     /translation="MGSAIEQDGLHAGSPAAWVERLFGYDWAQQTIGCSDAAVFRLSAQ
                     GRPVLFVKTDLSGALNELQDEAARLSWLATTGVPCAAVLDVVTEAGRDWLLLGEVPGQD
                     LLSSHLAPAEKVSIMADAMRRLHTLDPATCPFDHQAKHRIERARTRMEAGLVDQDDLDE
                     EHQGLAPAELFARLKARMPDGEDLVVTHGDACLPNIMVENGRFSGFIDCGRLGVADRYQ
                     DIALATRDIAEELGGEWADRFLVLYGIAAPDSQRIAFYRLLDEFF"
     primer_bind     complement(5544..5563)
                     /label=Neo-R
                     /note="Neomycin resistance gene, reverse primer"
     primer_bind     6154..6173
                     /label=Neo-F
                     /note="Neomycin resistance gene, forward primer"
ORIGIN
        1 gacctgcagg catgcaagct tggcgtaatc atggtcatag ctgtttcctg tgtgaaattg
       61 ttatccgctc acaattccac acaacatacg agccggaagc ataaagtgta aagcctgggg
      121 tgcctaatga gtgagctaac tcacattaat tgcgttgcgc tcactgcccg ctttccagtc
      181 gggaaacctg tcgtgccagc tgcattaatg aatcggccaa cgcgcgggga gaggcggttt
      241 gcgtattggg cgctcttccg cttcctcgct cactgactcg ctgcgctcgg tcgttcggct
      301 gcggcgagcg gtatcagctc actcaaaggc ggtaatacgg ttatccacag aatcagggga
      361 taacgcagga aagaacatgt gagcaaaagg ccagcaaaag gccaggaacc gtaaaaaggc
      421 cgcgttgctg gcgtttttcc ataggctccg cccccctgac gagcatcaca aaaatcgacg
      481 ctcaagtcag aggtggcgaa acccgacagg actataaaga taccaggcgt ttccccctgg
      541 aagctccctc gtgcgctctc ctgttccgac cctgccgctt accggatacc tgtccgcctt
      601 tctcccttcg ggaagcgtgg cgctttctca tagctcacgc tgtaggtatc tcagttcggt
      661 gtaggtcgtt cgctccaagc tgggctgtgt gcacgaaccc cccgttcagc ccgaccgctg
      721 cgccttatcc ggtaactatc gtcttgagtc caacccggta agacacgact tatcgccact
      781 ggcagcagcc actggtaaca ggattagcag agcgaggtat gtaggcggtg ctacagagtt
      841 cttgaagtgg tggcctaact acggctacac tagaaggaca gtatttggta tctgcgctct
      901 gctgaagcca gttaccttcg gaaaaagagt tggtagctct tgatccggca aacaaaccac
      961 cgctggtagc ggtggttttt ttgtttgcaa gcagcagatt acgcgcagaa aaaaaggatc
     1021 tcaagaagat cctttgatct tttctacggg gtctgacgct cagtggaacg aaaactcacg
     1081 ttaagggatt ttggtcatga gattatcaaa aaggatcttc acctagatcc ttttaaatta
     1141 aaaatgaagt tttaaatcaa tctaaagtat atatgagtaa acttggtctg acagttacca
     1201 atgcttaatc agtgaggcac ctatctcagc gatctgtcta tttcgttcat ccatagttgc
     1261 ctgactcccc gtcgtgtaga taactacgat acgggagggc ttaccatctg gccccagtgc
     1321 tgcaatgata ccgcgagacc cacgctcacc ggctccagat ttatcagcaa taaaccagcc
     1381 agccggaagg gccgagcgca gaagtggtcc tgcaacttta tccgcctcca tccagtctat
     1441 taattgttgc cgggaagcta gagtaagtag ttcgccagtt aatagtttgc gcaacgttgt
     1501 tgccattgct acaggcatcg tggtgtcacg ctcgtcgttt ggtatggctt cattcagctc
     1561 cggttcccaa cgatcaaggc gagttacatg atcccccatg ttgtgcaaaa aagcggttag
     1621 ctccttcggt cctccgatcg ttgtcagaag taagttggcc gcagtgttat cactcatggt
     1681 tatggcagca ctgcataatt ctcttactgt catgccatcc gtaagatgct tttctgtgac
     1741 tggtgagtac tcaaccaagt cattctgaga atagtgtatg cggcgaccga gttgctcttg
     1801 cccggcgtca atacgggata ataccgcgcc acatagcaga actttaaaag tgctcatcat
     1861 tggaaaacgt tcttcggggc gaaaactctc aaggatctta ccgctgttga gatccagttc
     1921 gatgtaaccc actcgtgcac ccaactgatc ttcagcatct tttactttca ccagcgtttc
     1981 tgggtgagca aaaacaggaa ggcaaaatgc cgcaaaaaag ggaataaggg cgacacggaa
     2041 atgttgaata ctcatactct tcctttttca atattattga agcatttatc agggttattg
     2101 tctcatgagc ggatacatat ttgaatgtat ttagaaaaat aaacaaatag gggttccgcg
     2161 cacatttccc cgaaaagtgc cacctgacgt ctaagaaacc attattatca tgacattaac
     2221 ctataaaaat aggcgtatca cgaggccctt tcgtctcgcg cgtttcggtg atgacggtga
     2281 aaacctctga cacatgcagc tcccggagac ggtcacagct tgtctgtaag cggatgccgg
     2341 gagcagacaa gcccgtcagg gcgcgtcagc gggtgttggc gggtgtcggg gctggcttaa
     2401 ctatgcggca tcagagcaga ttgtactgag agtgcaccat atgcggtgtg aaataccgca
     2461 cagatgcgta aggagaaaat accgcatcag gcgccattcg ccattcaggc tgcgcaactg
     2521 ttgggaaggg cgatcggtgc gggcctcttc gctattacgc cagctggcga aagggggatg
     2581 tgctgcaagg cgattaagtt gggtaacgcc agggttttcc cagtcacgac gttgtaaaac
     2641 gacggccagt gaattcgagc tcggtaccct ctggcttacg gtgaggatga aacccatgtg
     2701 tccagtctga aaatatcaat gagaagagct ggtagagaca gcccctgtaa ggactgatgg
     2761 tttcagggac tgccgccatt agcccatctt ccaatggctg ccacttaatt caggcggcct
     2821 tgattggtgc ctgctccaag tcaggtcctg ggccaagaga gcccaggctg gaaatgggac
     2881 cacagagtga agaactcctt ttccctacca ctccctgaga tcccagtcca gatggggaga
     2941 caaaggagag accctgcctt gtccttctga gattcatccc catggaatgt ccccagaaag
     3001 gcaggaagtg ctaggcaatt tcaggaacag agaaaccttt ccagggagac aagacctgag
     3061 agcacattcc tgggaaaggg gacgccctga gggaagtcaa ggaggccaga aaccgagtcc
     3121 ccttttaaag gtggacgagt gagccgctag gcatgcagtc aggcaggggg aggaccactg
     3181 tggggtgtgc ttgttttgcc cgtgtaaaat attatgcttt aaaatatatt ggattttttt
     3241 taagcaacag atcatatggg aaagaagtag aaaaggtaaa aaagtatagc gtgaatacaa
     3301 aaattagccg ggtgtggcgg tgggcccctg tagtccccgc tactcgggag gatgaggcag
     3361 gagaatcact tgaacccggg aggcagaggt tgcagtgagc tgagattgtg ccactgcatt
     3421 ccagcctggc aacagagcaa gactccatct caaaaaacag tatagcatga gagagcctcc
     3481 ctcccatcct ctctccatca tcaaattcct ctctgaagaa acccactcac aatttcccgt
     3541 gtgtgcttct ccccagcaat cacagcacac aggcgcattc agcctgcccc ttgcttttgt
     3601 ccctaaacat tgtcatttgg cagcagtctg tatcagtcca gaaagggttt cttctgcttt
     3661 ctgttgcaga gaacttgatc gtgtggctga actgtgattt attgatcagg atccctcttg
     3721 agggatacag aggttagttc cagtgttcac actggcctaa tcgaacctct ttatactctt
     3781 tctccccctc tgcagggtgg ccgtcgtgac ctggggggca gctgcttgaa ggtgaggggg
     3841 gtggcccccc ttcgagggcc acggagaggg attccaacta ctgcaagcga gaatctttat
     3901 tttcagggcg ccgccaaatt caaagaaacc gctgctgcta aattcgaacg ccagcacatg
     3961 gacagcggag gtggaggttc gagcggtccc tcgggttcgt cgagcctgga agttctgttc
     4021 caggggcccc tgtcgtcgag cggtccctcg ggttcgatgg tgagcaaagg cgaggagctg
     4081 ttcaccgggg tggtgcccat cctggtcgag ctggacggcg acgtaaacgg ccacaagttc
     4141 agcgtgtccg gcgagggcga gggcgatgcc acctacggca agctgaccct gaagttcatc
     4201 tgcaccaccg gcaagctgcc cgtgccctgg cccaccctcg tgaccaccct gacctacggc
     4261 gtgcagtgct tcagccgcta ccccgaccac atgaagcagc acgacttctt caagtccgcc
     4321 atgcccgaag gctacgtcca ggagcgcacc atcttcttca aggacgacgg caactacaag
     4381 acccgcgccg aggtgaagtt cgagggcgac accctggtga accgcatcga gctgaagggc
     4441 atcgacttca aggaggacgg caacatcctg gggcacaagc tggagtacaa ctacaacagc
     4501 cacaacgtct atatcatggc cgacaagcag aagaacggca tcaaggtgaa cttcaagatc
     4561 cgccacaaca tcgaggacgg cagcgtgcag ctcgccgacc actaccagca gaacaccccc
     4621 atcggcgacg gccccgtgct gctgcccgac aaccactacc tgagcaccca gtccgccctg
     4681 agcaaagacc ccaacgagaa gcgcgatcac atggtcctta aggagttcgt gaccgccgcc
     4741 gggatcactc tcggcatgga cgagctgtac aagtaatgat ctagagtcga gttaattaag
     4801 aattccgccc ccccccctct ccctcccccc ccctaacgtt actggccgaa gccgcttgga
     4861 ataaggccgg tgtgcgtttg tctatatgtt attttccacc atattgccgt cttttggcaa
     4921 tgtgagggcc cggaaacctg gccctgtctt cttgacgagc attcctaggg gtctttcccc
     4981 tctcgccaaa ggaatgcagg gtctgttgaa tgtcgtgaag gaagcagttc ctctggaagc
     5041 ttcttgaaga caaacaacgt ctgtagcgac cctttgcagg cagcggaacc ccccacctgg
     5101 cgacaggtgc ctctgcggcc aaaagccacg tgtataagat acacctgcaa aggcggcaca
     5161 accccagtgc cacgttgtga gttggatagt tgtggaaaga gtcaaatggc tctcctcaag
     5221 cgtattcaac aaggggctga aggatgccca gaaggtaccc cattgtatgg gatctgatct
     5281 ggggcctcgg tgcacatgct ttacatgtgt ttagtcgagg ttaaaaaaac gtctaggccc
     5341 cccgaaccac ggggacgtgg ttttcctttg aaaaacacga tgataatatg gccacaacct
     5401 gttacattgc acaagataaa aatatatcat cacgaacagt aaaactgtct gcttacataa
     5461 acagtaatac aaggggtgtt atgggatcgg ccattgaaca agatggattg cacgcaggtt
     5521 ctccggccgc ttgggtggag aggctattcg gctatgactg ggcacaacag acaatcggct
     5581 gctctgatgc cgccgtgttc cggctgtcag cgcaggggcg cccggttctt tttgtcaaga
     5641 ccgacctgtc cggtgccctg aatgaactgc aggacgaggc agcgcggcta tcgtggctgg
     5701 ccacgacggg cgttccttgc gcagctgtgc tcgacgttgt cactgaagcg ggaagggact
     5761 ggctgctatt gggcgaagtg ccggggcagg atctcctgtc atctcacctt gctcctgccg
     5821 agaaagtatc catcatggct gatgcaatgc ggcggctgca tacgcttgat ccggctacct
     5881 gcccattcga ccaccaagcg aaacatcgca tcgagcgagc acgtactcgg atggaagccg
     5941 gtcttgtcga tcaggatgat ctggacgaag agcatcaggg gctcgcgcca gccgaactgt
     6001 tcgccaggct caaggcgcgc atgcccgacg gcgaggatct cgtcgtgacc catggcgatg
     6061 cctgcttgcc gaatatcatg gtggaaaatg gccgcttttc tggattcatc gactgtggcc
     6121 ggctgggtgt ggcggaccgc tatcaggaca tagcgttggc tacccgtgat attgctgaag
     6181 agcttggcgg cgaatgggct gaccgcttcc tcgtgcttta cggtatcgcc gctcccgatt
     6241 cgcagcgcat cgccttctat cgccttcttg acgagttctt ctgagtcgcc tggaccctgg
     6301 agaaggaggc caggagccag ccactggctg gacagggaag aagaccccag gagccaagcc
     6361 caccccttct ttgtgtaggg accgggggac catggcctgt tccgggacac tctgggcagg
     6421 gccctcggga catctccacc cgatcctgga gagctgtgag gatccattca gcctgcccag
     6481 ctctggctgg tcagagacaa ggcagaactt ttggaaaaac aaagactgtt ggtgacaggg
     6541 tgtgtgtgta tctgtgcgtg agtgtgagtg tgtgtgagag agaattggtg agtttaaaat
     6601 aaaagctatt tttaaataaa agacgtcgtt ctgagctgag gagagtcccg tggacatcgg
     6661 aggtcagagg tgggccctcc cctggaccta gagagaggca cagatgttct gggggctgcc
     6721 ctgagccctg gaagggtggg ggtggggcgg gggaaggcag gcagagcccc ctctccgggc
     6781 gccataacca aactttcctc agtctgctgt ttatcagatg ttcttaacaa ctgttaggtg
     6841 tctgatatgg ttggtaaaga aatcttaatt ttacttattt ttgaataagg cctgtgttca
     6901 tttcattcac atggttcaaa actcagaagg taccagaggg tatgtgttga aaagtctccg
     6961 tgcccctgtc ctccagccac cagctctcct ctctgcaagc agcctagggc accagtttcc
     7021 tgtgatgtcc cattcactat gaatgatcag gcaaatacac aaatgacagc acatcgtaca
     7081 cacttttggc tccttctttt tttccttaat ctagcttggt atcatcccaa gtcagtacct
     7141 aaagggtatt tcatttcttc ctgagctgct tattattcca ttttgtgaac atgccatcct
     7201 ttaacccatc cctctttgat gcgatcacca acaagccatg tggttttcca caagtgcaaa
     7261 tgagtgcatg ctaaagggga atattcttac ccctgtgtta gctgaaatgc tttagaagac
     7321 cgatgacacc cagaggcacg tggcagggtg acaccctgag gtccgtccac ctttgaagcc
     7381 cagagcagct ccttccttgc cctggagatg ccccaagtgg aaagccagca cctgttaccc
     7441 caattacact cccaggagcc ctgggaggtg agagctggtg tcttcc
//
