LOCUS       Exported 7486 bp ds-DNA circular SYN 13-MAY-2021
DEFINITION  CRISPR donor plasmid to tag human transcription factor TCF15 with
            GFP.
ACCESSION   .
VERSION     .
KEYWORDS    pTCF15-donor
SOURCE      synthetic DNA construct
  ORGANISM  synthetic DNA construct
REFERENCE   1 (bases 1 to 7486)
  TITLE     White lab ENCODE plasmids to tag human transcription factors with
            GFP
REFERENCE   2 (bases 1 to 7486)
  AUTHORS   .
  TITLE     Direct Submission
  JOURNAL   Exported May 13, 2021 from SnapGene Server 1.1.58
            http://www.snapgene.com
FEATURES             Location/Qualifiers
     source          1..7486
                     /organism="synthetic DNA construct"
                     /mol_type="other DNA"
     primer_bind     complement(34..50)
                     /label=M13 rev
                     /note="common sequencing primer, one of multiple similar
                     variants"
     primer_bind     complement(34..50)
                     /label=M13 Reverse
                     /note="In lacZ gene. Also called M13-rev"
     primer_bind     complement(47..69)
                     /label=M13/pUC Reverse
                     /note="In lacZ gene"
     protein_bind    58..74
                     /label=lac operator
                     /bound_moiety="lac repressor encoded by lacI"
                     /note="The lac repressor binds to the lac operator to
                     inhibit transcription in E. coli. This inhibition can be
                     relieved by adding lactose or
                     isopropyl-beta-D-thiogalactopyranoside (IPTG)."
     promoter        complement(82..112)
                     /label=lac promoter
                     /note="promoter for the E. coli lac operon"
     protein_bind    127..148
                     /label=CAP binding site
                     /bound_moiety="E. coli catabolite activator protein"
                     /note="CAP binding activates transcription in the presence
                     of cAMP."
     primer_bind     complement(265..282)
                     /label=L4440
                     /note="L4440 vector, forward primer"
     rep_origin      complement(436..1024)
                     /direction=LEFT
                     /label=ori
                     /note="high-copy-number ColE1/pMB1/pBR322/pUC origin of
                     replication"
     primer_bind     complement(516..535)
                     /label=pBR322ori-F
                     /note="pBR322 origin, forward primer"
     CDS             complement(1195..2055)
                     /codon_start=1
                     /gene="bla"
                     /product="beta-lactamase"
                     /label=AmpR
                     /note="confers resistance to ampicillin, carbenicillin, and
                     related antibiotics"
                     /translation="MSIQHFRVALIPFFAAFCLPVFAHPETLVKVKDAEDQLGARVGYI
                     ELDLNSGKILESFRPEERFPMMSTFKVLLCGAVLSRIDAGQEQLGRRIHYSQNDLVEYS
                     PVTEKHLTDGMTVRELCSAAITMSDNTAANLLLTTIGGPKELTAFLHNMGDHVTRLDRW
                     EPELNEAIPNDERDTTMPVAMATTLRKLLTGELLTLASRQQLIDWMEADKVAGPLLRSA
                     LPAGWFIADKSGAGERGSRGIIAALGPDGKPSRIVVIYTTGSQATMDERNRQIAEIGAS
                     LIKHW"
     primer_bind     1818..1837
                     /label=Amp-R
                     /note="Ampicillin resistance gene, reverse primer"
     promoter        complement(2056..2160)
                     /gene="bla"
                     /label=AmpR promoter
     primer_bind     2228..2246
                     /label=pBRforEco
                     /note="pBR322 vectors, upsteam of EcoRI site, forward
                     primer"
     primer_bind     complement(2284..2306)
                     /label=pGEX 3'
                     /note="pGEX vectors, reverse primer"
     primer_bind     2406..2425
                     /label=pRS-marker
                     /note="pRS vectors, use to sequence yeast selectable
                     marker"
     primer_bind     2619..2641
                     /label=M13/pUC Forward
                     /note="In lacZ gene"
     primer_bind     2633..2650
                     /label=M13 Forward
                     /note="In lacZ gene. Also called M13-F20 or M13 (-21)
                     Forward"
     primer_bind     2634..2650
                     /label=M13 fwd
                     /note="common sequencing primer, one of multiple similar
                     variants"
     CDS             3889..3909
                     /codon_start=1
                     /product="tobacco etch virus (TEV) protease recognition and
                     cleavage site"
                     /label=TEV site
                     /translation="ENLYFQG"
     CDS             3922..3966
                     /codon_start=1
                     /product="affinity and epitope tag derived from pancreatic
                     ribonuclease A"
                     /label=S-Tag
                     /translation="KETAAAKFERQHMDS"
     CDS             4006..4029
                     /codon_start=1
                     /product="recognition and cleavage site for human
                     rhinovirus 3C and PreScission proteases"
                     /label=HRV 3C site
                     /translation="LEVLFQGP"
     CDS             4057..4776
                     /codon_start=1
                     /product="the original enhanced GFP (Yang et al., 1996)"
                     /label=EGFP
                     /note="mammalian codon-optimized"
                     /translation="MVSKGEELFTGVVPILVELDGDVNGHKFSVSGEGEGDATYGKLTL
                     KFICTTGKLPVPWPTLVTTLTYGVQCFSRYPDHMKQHDFFKSAMPEGYVQERTIFFKDD
                     GNYKTRAEVKFEGDTLVNRIELKGIDFKEDGNILGHKLEYNYNSHNVYIMADKQKNGIK
                     VNFKIRHNIEDGSVQLADHYQQNTPIGDGPVLLPDNHYLSTQSALSKDPNEKRDHMVLK
                     EFVTAAGITLGMDELYK"
     primer_bind     complement(4102..4123)
                     /label=EGFP-N
                     /note="EGFP, reverse primer"
     primer_bind     complement(4363..4382)
                     /label=EXFP-R
                     /note="For distinguishing EGFP variants, reverse primer"
     misc_feature    4814..5399
                     /label=IRES2
                     /note="internal ribosome entry site (IRES) of the
                     encephalomyocarditis virus (EMCV)"
     primer_bind     complement(4980..4997)
                     /label=IRES reverse
                     /note="IRES internal ribosome entry site, reverse primer.
                     Also called pCDH-rev"
     primer_bind     5207..5226
                     /label=IRES-F
                     /note="IRES internal ribosome entry site, forward primer"
     CDS             5481..6284
                     /codon_start=1
                     /gene="aph(3')-II (or nptII)"
                     /product="aminoglycoside phosphotransferase from Tn5"
                     /label=NeoR/KanR
                     /note="confers resistance to neomycin, kanamycin, and G418
                     (Geneticin(R))"
                     /translation="MGSAIEQDGLHAGSPAAWVERLFGYDWAQQTIGCSDAAVFRLSAQ
                     GRPVLFVKTDLSGALNELQDEAARLSWLATTGVPCAAVLDVVTEAGRDWLLLGEVPGQD
                     LLSSHLAPAEKVSIMADAMRRLHTLDPATCPFDHQAKHRIERARTRMEAGLVDQDDLDE
                     EHQGLAPAELFARLKARMPDGEDLVVTHGDACLPNIMVENGRFSGFIDCGRLGVADRYQ
                     DIALATRDIAEELGGEWADRFLVLYGIAAPDSQRIAFYRLLDEFF"
     primer_bind     complement(5544..5563)
                     /label=Neo-R
                     /note="Neomycin resistance gene, reverse primer"
     primer_bind     6154..6173
                     /label=Neo-F
                     /note="Neomycin resistance gene, forward primer"
ORIGIN
        1 gacctgcagg catgcaagct tggcgtaatc atggtcatag ctgtttcctg tgtgaaattg
       61 ttatccgctc acaattccac acaacatacg agccggaagc ataaagtgta aagcctgggg
      121 tgcctaatga gtgagctaac tcacattaat tgcgttgcgc tcactgcccg ctttccagtc
      181 gggaaacctg tcgtgccagc tgcattaatg aatcggccaa cgcgcgggga gaggcggttt
      241 gcgtattggg cgctcttccg cttcctcgct cactgactcg ctgcgctcgg tcgttcggct
      301 gcggcgagcg gtatcagctc actcaaaggc ggtaatacgg ttatccacag aatcagggga
      361 taacgcagga aagaacatgt gagcaaaagg ccagcaaaag gccaggaacc gtaaaaaggc
      421 cgcgttgctg gcgtttttcc ataggctccg cccccctgac gagcatcaca aaaatcgacg
      481 ctcaagtcag aggtggcgaa acccgacagg actataaaga taccaggcgt ttccccctgg
      541 aagctccctc gtgcgctctc ctgttccgac cctgccgctt accggatacc tgtccgcctt
      601 tctcccttcg ggaagcgtgg cgctttctca tagctcacgc tgtaggtatc tcagttcggt
      661 gtaggtcgtt cgctccaagc tgggctgtgt gcacgaaccc cccgttcagc ccgaccgctg
      721 cgccttatcc ggtaactatc gtcttgagtc caacccggta agacacgact tatcgccact
      781 ggcagcagcc actggtaaca ggattagcag agcgaggtat gtaggcggtg ctacagagtt
      841 cttgaagtgg tggcctaact acggctacac tagaagaaca gtatttggta tctgcgctct
      901 gctgaagcca gttaccttcg gaaaaagagt tggtagctct tgatccggca aacaaaccac
      961 cgctggtagc ggtggttttt ttgtttgcaa gcagcagatt acgcgcagaa aaaaaggatc
     1021 tcaagaagat cctttgatct tttctacggg gtctgacgct cagtggaacg aaaactcacg
     1081 ttaagggatt ttggtcatga gattatcaaa aaggatcttc acctagatcc ttttaaatta
     1141 aaaatgaagt tttaaatcaa tctaaagtat atatgagtaa acttggtctg acagttacca
     1201 atgcttaatc agtgaggcac ctatctcagc gatctgtcta tttcgttcat ccatagttgc
     1261 ctgactcccc gtcgtgtaga taactacgat acgggagggc ttaccatctg gccccagtgc
     1321 tgcaatgata ccgcgagacc cacgctcacc ggctccagat ttatcagcaa taaaccagcc
     1381 agccggaagg gccgagcgca gaagtggtcc tgcaacttta tccgcctcca tccagtctat
     1441 taattgttgc cgggaagcta gagtaagtag ttcgccagtt aatagtttgc gcaacgttgt
     1501 tgccattgct acaggcatcg tggtgtcacg ctcgtcgttt ggtatggctt cattcagctc
     1561 cggttcccaa cgatcaaggc gagttacatg atcccccatg ttgtgcaaaa aagcggttag
     1621 ctccttcggt cctccgatcg ttgtcagaag taagttggcc gcagtgttat cactcatggt
     1681 tatggcagca ctgcataatt ctcttactgt catgccatcc gtaagatgct tttctgtgac
     1741 tggtgagtac tcaaccaagt cattctgaga atagtgtatg cggcgaccga gttgctcttg
     1801 cccggcgtca atacgggata ataccgcgcc acatagcaga actttaaaag tgctcatcat
     1861 tggaaaacgt tcttcggggc gaaaactctc aaggatctta ccgctgttga gatccagttc
     1921 gatgtaaccc actcgtgcac ccaactgatc ttcagcatct tttactttca ccagcgtttc
     1981 tgggtgagca aaaacaggaa ggcaaaatgc cgcaaaaaag ggaataaggg cgacacggaa
     2041 atgttgaata ctcatactct tcctttttca atattattga agcatttatc agggttattg
     2101 tctcatgagc ggatacatat ttgaatgtat ttagaaaaat aaacaaatag gggttccgcg
     2161 cacatttccc cgaaaagtgc cacctgacgt ctaagaaacc attattatca tgacattaac
     2221 ctataaaaat aggcgtatca cgaggccctt tcgtctcgcg cgtttcggtg atgacggtga
     2281 aaacctctga cacatgcagc tcccggagac ggtcacagct tgtctgtaag cggatgccgg
     2341 gagcagacaa gcccgtcagg gcgcgtcagc gggtgttggc gggtgtcggg gctggcttaa
     2401 ctatgcggca tcagagcaga ttgtactgag agtgcaccat atgcggtgtg aaataccgca
     2461 cagatgcgta aggagaaaat accgcatcag gcgccattcg ccattcaggc tgcgcaactg
     2521 ttgggaaggg cgatcggtgc gggcctcttc gctattacgc cagctggcga aagggggatg
     2581 tgctgcaagg cgattaagtt gggtaacgcc agggttttcc cagtcacgac gttgtaaaac
     2641 gacggccagt gaattcgagc tcggtaccct ctggcttacg gtgaggatga aacccatgtg
     2701 tccagtctga aaatatcaat gagaagagct ggtagagaca gcccctgtaa ggactgatgg
     2761 tttcagggac tgccgccatt agcccatctt ccaatggctg ccacttaatt caggcggcct
     2821 tgattggtgc ctgctccaag tcaggtcctg ggccaagaga gcccaggctg gaaatgggac
     2881 cacagagtga agaactcctt ttccctacca ctccctgaga tcccagtcca gatggggaga
     2941 caaaggagag accctgcctt gtccttctga gattcatccc catggaatgt ccccagaaag
     3001 gcaggaagtg ctaggcaatt tcaggaacag agaaaccttt ccagggagac aagacctgag
     3061 agcacattcc tgggaaaggg gacgccctga gggaagtcaa ggaggccaga aaccgagtcc
     3121 ccttttaaag gtggacgagt gagccgctag gcatgcagtc aggcaggggg aggaccactg
     3181 tggggtgtgc ttgttttgcc cgtgtaaaat attatgcttt aaaatatatt ggattttttt
     3241 taagcaacag atcatatggg aaagaagtag aaaaggtaaa aaagtatagc gtgaatacaa
     3301 aaattagccg ggtgtggcgg tgggcccctg tagtccccgc tactcgggag gatgaggcag
     3361 gagaatcact tgaacccggg aggcagaggt tgcagtgagc tgagattgtg ccactgcatt
     3421 ccagcctggc aacagagcaa gactccatct caaaaaacag tatagcatga gagagcctcc
     3481 ctcccatcct ctctccatca tcaaattcct ctctgaagaa acccactcac aatttcccgt
     3541 gtgtgcttct ccccagcaat cacagcacac aggcgcattc agcctgcccc ttgcttttgt
     3601 ccctaaacat tgtcatttgg cagcagtctg tatcagtcca gaaagggttt cttctgcttt
     3661 ctgttgcaga gaacttgatc gtgtggctga actgtgattt attgatcagg atccctcttg
     3721 agggatacag aggttagttc cagtgttcac actggcctaa tcgaacctct ttatactctt
     3781 tctccccctc tgcagggtgg ccgtcgtgac ctggggggca gctgcttgaa ggtgaggggg
     3841 gtggcccccc ttcgagggcc acggagaggg attccaacta ctgcaagcga gaatctttat
     3901 tttcagggcg ccgccaaatt caaagaaacc gctgctgcta aattcgaacg ccagcacatg
     3961 gacagcggag gtggaggttc gagcggtccc tcgggttcgt cgagcctgga agttctgttc
     4021 caggggcccc tgtcgtcgag cggtccctcg ggttcgatgg tgagcaaagg cgaggagctg
     4081 ttcaccgggg tggtgcccat cctggtcgag ctggacggcg acgtaaacgg ccacaagttc
     4141 agcgtgtccg gcgagggcga gggcgatgcc acctacggca agctgaccct gaagttcatc
     4201 tgcaccaccg gcaagctgcc cgtgccctgg cccaccctcg tgaccaccct gacctacggc
     4261 gtgcagtgct tcagccgcta ccccgaccac atgaagcagc acgacttctt caagtccgcc
     4321 atgcccgaag gctacgtcca ggagcgcacc atcttcttca aggacgacgg caactacaag
     4381 acccgcgccg aggtgaagtt cgagggcgac accctggtga accgcatcga gctgaagggc
     4441 atcgacttca aggaggacgg caacatcctg gggcacaagc tggagtacaa ctacaacagc
     4501 cacaacgtct atatcatggc cgacaagcag aagaacggca tcaaggtgaa cttcaagatc
     4561 cgccacaaca tcgaggacgg cagcgtgcag ctcgccgacc actaccagca gaacaccccc
     4621 atcggcgacg gccccgtgct gctgcccgac aaccactacc tgagcaccca gtccgccctg
     4681 agcaaagacc ccaacgagaa gcgcgatcac atggtcctta aggagttcgt gaccgccgcc
     4741 gggatcactc tcggcatgga cgagctgtac aagtaatgat ctagagtcga gttaattaag
     4801 aattccgccc ccccccctct ccctcccccc ccctaacgtt actggccgaa gccgcttgga
     4861 ataaggccgg tgtgcgtttg tctatatgtt attttccacc atattgccgt cttttggcaa
     4921 tgtgagggcc cggaaacctg gccctgtctt cttgacgagc attcctaggg gtctttcccc
     4981 tctcgccaaa ggaatgcagg gtctgttgaa tgtcgtgaag gaagcagttc ctctggaagc
     5041 ttcttgaaga caaacaacgt ctgtagcgac cctttgcagg cagcggaacc ccccacctgg
     5101 cgacaggtgc ctctgcggcc aaaagccacg tgtataagat acacctgcaa aggcggcaca
     5161 accccagtgc cacgttgtga gttggatagt tgtggaaaga gtcaaatggc tctcctcaag
     5221 cgtattcaac aaggggctga aggatgccca gaaggtaccc cattgtatgg gatctgatct
     5281 ggggcctcgg tgcacatgct ttacatgtgt ttagtcgagg ttaaaaaaac gtctaggccc
     5341 cccgaaccac ggggacgtgg ttttcctttg aaaaacacga tgataatatg gccacaacct
     5401 gttacattgc acaagataaa aatatatcat cacgaacagt aaaactgtct gcttacataa
     5461 acagtaatac aaggggtgtt atgggatcgg ccattgaaca agatggattg cacgcaggtt
     5521 ctccggccgc ttgggtggag aggctattcg gctatgactg ggcacaacag acaatcggct
     5581 gctctgatgc cgccgtgttc cggctgtcag cgcaggggcg cccggttctt tttgtcaaga
     5641 ccgacctgtc cggtgccctg aatgaactgc aggacgaggc agcgcggcta tcgtggctgg
     5701 ccacgacggg cgttccttgc gcagctgtgc tcgacgttgt cactgaagcg ggaagggact
     5761 ggctgctatt gggcgaagtg ccggggcagg atctcctgtc atctcacctt gctcctgccg
     5821 agaaagtatc catcatggct gatgcaatgc ggcggctgca tacgcttgat ccggctacct
     5881 gcccattcga ccaccaagcg aaacatcgca tcgagcgagc acgtactcgg atggaagccg
     5941 gtcttgtcga tcaggatgat ctggacgaag agcatcaggg gctcgcgcca gccgaactgt
     6001 tcgccaggct caaggcgcgc atgcccgacg gcgaggatct cgtcgtgacc catggcgatg
     6061 cctgcttgcc gaatatcatg gtggaaaatg gccgcttttc tggattcatc gactgtggcc
     6121 ggctgggtgt ggcggaccgc tatcaggaca tagcgttggc tacccgtgat attgctgaag
     6181 agcttggcgg cgaatgggct gaccgcttcc tcgtgcttta cggtatcgcc gctcccgatt
     6241 cgcagcgcat cgccttctat cgccttcttg acgagttctt ctgagtcgcc tggaccctgg
     6301 agaaggaggc caggagccag ccactggctg gacagggaag aagaccccag gagccaagcc
     6361 caccccttct ttgtgtaggg accgggggac catggcctgt tccgggacac tctgggcagg
     6421 gccctcggga catctccacc cgatcctgga gagctgtgag gatccattca gcctgcccag
     6481 ctctggctgg tcagagacaa ggcagaactt ttggaaaaac aaagactgtt ggtgacaggg
     6541 tgtgtgtgta tctgtgcgtg agtgtgagtg tgtgtgagag agaattggtg agtttaaaat
     6601 aaaagctatt tttaaataaa agacgtcgtt ctgagctgag gagagtcccg tggacatcgg
     6661 aggtcagagg tgggccctcc cctggaccta gagagaggca cagatgttct gggggctgcc
     6721 ctgagccctg gaagggtggg ggtggggcgg gggaaggcag gcagagcccc ctctccgggc
     6781 gccataacca aactttcctc agtctgctgt ttatcagatg ttcttaacaa ctgttaggtg
     6841 tctgatatgg ttggtaaaga aatcttaatt ttacttattt ttgaataagg cctgtgttca
     6901 tttcattcac atggttcaaa actcagaagg taccagaggg tatgtgttga aaagtctccg
     6961 tgcccctgtc ctccagccac cagctctcct ctctgcaagc agcctagggc accagtttcc
     7021 tgtgatgtcc cattcactat gaatgatcag gcaaatacac aaatgacagc acatcgtaca
     7081 cacttttggc tccttctttt tttccttaat ctagcttggt atcatcccaa gtcagtacct
     7141 aaagggtatt tcatttcttc ctgagctgct tattattcca ttttgtgaac atgccatcct
     7201 ttaacccatc cctctttgat gcgatcacca acaagccatg tggttttcca caagtgcaaa
     7261 tgagtgcatg ctaaagggga atattcttac ccctgtgtta gctgaaatgc tttagaagac
     7321 cgatgacacc cagaggcacg tggcagggtg acaccctgag gtccgtccac ctttgaagcc
     7381 cagagcagct ccttccttgc cctggagatg ccccaagtgg aaagccagca cctgttaccc
     7441 caattacact cccaggagcc ctgggaggtg agagctggtg tcttcc
//
